Addgene plasmid #85452: pCK002_U6-Sa-sgRNA(mod)_EFS-SaCas9-2A-Puro_WPRE
Purpose: Lentiviral vector encoding modified SaCas9 system backbone bearing BsmBI site for new guide RNAs and puromycin selection marker.
Depositing lab: Aviv Regev. Depositing organization: Broad Institute. Publication: A Distinct Gene Module for Dysfunction Uncoupled from Activation in Tumor-Infiltrating T Cells. Singer M, Wang C, Cong L, Marjanovic ND, Kowalczyk MS, Zhang H, Nyman J, Sakuishi K, Kurtulus S, Gennert D, Xia J, Kwon JY, Nevin J, Herbst RH, Yanai I, Rozenblatt-Rosen O, Kuchroo VK, Regev A, Anderson AC. Cell. 2016 Sep 8;166(6):1500-1511.e9. doi: 10.1016/j.cell.2016.08.052. PubMed 27610572.
Backbone
  Vector backbone: pLKO
  Backbone size w/o insert (bp): 6927
  Total vector size (bp): 12075
  Vector type: Mammalian Expression, Lentiviral, CRISPR
  Selectable markers: Puromycin
Growth in bacteria
  Bacterial resistance: Ampicillin, 100 μg/mL
  Growth temperature: 37°C
  Growth strain: NEB Stable
  Copy number: High Copy
Gene/Insert
  Gene/Insert name: U6-modified-sgRNA-Backbone-EFS-hSaCas9-2xNLS-2A-Puro (alt name: SauCas9, sgRNA scaffold)
  Species: Synthetic; S aureus
  Insert size (bp): 5148
  Tag / fusion protein: NLS (N terminal on insert); NLS (C terminal on insert)
Terms and licenses: Academic/Nonprofit Terms; Industry Terms: Not Available to Industry
Depositor comments: Any issue or question regarding this vector can be also directed to Le Cong (Regev lab) at .
How to cite: pCK002_U6-Sa-sgRNA(mod)_EFS-SaCas9-2A-Puro_WPRE was a gift from Aviv Regev (Addgene plasmid # 85452 ; http://n2t.net/addgene:85452 ; RRID:Addgene_85452)
