[The description below was written by a language model from this plasmid's Addgene catalogue record and pLannotate feature annotations shown in this document.]
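Description:
pCK002_U6-Sa-sgRNA(mod)_EFS-SaCas9-2A-Puro_WPRE is an all-in-one lentiviral CRISPR vector of about 12.1 kb, listed as built on a pLKO backbone, that delivers both a Staphylococcus aureus Cas9 nuclease and its guide RNA to mammalian cells. It is maintained in E. coli as a high-copy plasmid through a ColE1/pUC-type origin with ampicillin resistance; an f1 origin is also present. Outside the viral region, the feature table shows an SV40/EM7-driven bleomycin/Zeocin resistance cassette, although the catalogue lists only puromycin as the mammalian selectable marker.

The transfer genome has a third-generation, self-inactivating layout. A CMV enhancer/promoter replaces the U3 of a truncated HIV-1 5' LTR to drive genomic RNA production in packaging cells, followed by the Ψ packaging signal with a gag fragment, the RRE for Rev-dependent export, the cPPT/CTS, and a ΔU3 3' LTR followed by a bGH polyadenylation signal.

Between these elements sit two expression units. A human U6 Pol III promoter drives a modified Sa sgRNA scaffold, and a BsmBI cloning site accepts new guide sequences. Downstream, the compact EF-1α core (EFS) promoter expresses human codon-optimised SaCas9 carrying nuclear localisation signals at both termini (the C-terminal one annotated as the nucleoplasmin NLS). SaCas9 is linked through a 2A peptide to puromycin N-acetyltransferase, so nuclease and selection marker arise from one transcript. A WPRE follows to enhance transcript expression.

The vector serves as an empty backbone for cloning guides and producing lentivirus for SaCas9-mediated genome editing, with puromycin selection of transduced cells. The associated publication concerns gene programmes in tumour-infiltrating T cells.
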