Features (pLannotate 1.2.2; 34 found; start..end, strand, type, name):
     31..83      -  misc_feature   bom (fragment): basis of mobility region from pBR322
    238..617     +  enhancer       CMV enhancer: human cytomegalovirus immediate early enhancer
    618..817     +  promoter       CMV promoter: human cytomegalovirus (CMV) immediate early promoter
    835..1015    +  LTR            5' LTR (truncated): truncated 5' long terminal repeat (LTR) from HIV-1
   1062..1187    +  misc_feature   HIV-1 Ψ: packaging signal of human immunodeficiency virus type 1
   1171..1534    +  CDS            HIV-1 gag (fragment): gag protein from human immunodeficiency virus 1; gag
   1680..1913    +  misc_feature   RRE: The Rev response element (RRE) of HIV-1 allows for Rev-dependent mRNA export from the nucleus to the cytoplasm.
   2290..2390    +  CDS            Rev (fragment): human immunodeficiency virus 1 (HIV-1) Rev protein; rev; enhances nuclear export of unspliced and incompletely spliced viral mRNAs
   2440..2557    +  misc_feature   cPPT/CTS: central polypurine tract and central termination sequence of HIV-1
   2608..2848    +  promoter       U6 promoter: RNA polymerase III promoter for human U6 snRNA
   2877..2948    +  misc_RNA       Sa gRNA scaffold (fragment): guide RNA scaffold for the Staphylococcus aureus CRISPR/Cas9 system
   2963..2981    +  CDS            small t antigen (fragment): SV40 (simian virus 40) small t antigen
   3007..3218    +  promoter       EF-1α core promoter: core promoter for human elongation factor EF-1α
   3283..6438    +  CDS            cas9: CAS9_STAAU - Experimental evidence at protein level: Swiss-Prot protein existence level 1. CRISPR (clustered regularly interspaced short palindromic repeat) is an adaptive immune system that provides protection against mobile genetic elements (viruses, transposable elements and conjugative plasmids). CRISPR clusters contain spacers, sequences complementary to antecedent mobile elements, and target invading nucleic acids. CRISPR clusters are transcribed and processed into CRISPR RNA (crRNA). In type II CRISPR systems correct processing of pre-crRNA requires a trans- encoded small RNA (tracrRNA)
   6439..6486    +  CDS            nucleoplasmin NLS: bipartite nuclear localization signal from nucleoplasmin
   6552..7149    +  CDS            PuroR (fragment): puromycin N-acetyltransferase; pac from Streptomyces; confers resistance to puromycin
   7165..7753    +  misc_feature   WPRE: woodchuck hepatitis virus posttranscriptional regulatory element
   7804..7823    +  misc_feature   cPPT/CTS (fragment): central polypurine tract and central termination sequence of HIV-1
   7825..8058    +  LTR            3' LTR (ΔU3): self-inactivating 3' long terminal repeat (LTR) from HIV-1
   8090..8314    +  polyA_signal   bGH poly(A) signal: bovine growth hormone polyadenylation signal
   8318..8339    +  promoter       SV40 promoter (fragment): SV40 enhancer and early promoter
   8360..8788    +  rep_origin     f1 ori (sequence partly withheld): f1 bacteriophage origin of replication; arrow indicates direction of (+) strand synthesis
   8802..9131    +  promoter       SV40 promoter: SV40 enhancer and early promoter
   9179..9226    +  promoter       EM7 promoter: synthetic bacterial promoter&nbsp
   9245..9619    +  CDS            BleoR: antibiotic-binding protein; Sh ble from Streptoalloteichus hindustanus; confers resistance to bleomycin, phleomycin, and Zeocin™
   9629..9754    +  CDS            ble (fragment): BLE_KLEPN - Experimental evidence at protein level: Swiss-Prot protein existence level 1. Binding protein with a strong affinity to the bleomycin family of antibiotics. Binds to CL990; an antimitotic-antibiotic compound. From Klebsiella pneumoniae.
   9749..9870    +  polyA_signal   SV40 poly(A) signal: SV40 polyadenylation signal
   9941..9963    -  protein_bind   lac operator (fragment): The lac repressor binds to the lac operator to inhibit transcription in E. coli. This inhibition can be relieved by adding lactose or isopropyl-β-D-thiogalactopyranoside (IPTG). lac repressor encoded by lacI
   9967..9997    -  promoter       lac promoter: promoter for the E. coli lac operon
  10012..10033   -  protein_bind   CAP binding site: CAP binding activates transcription in the presence of cAMP. E. coli catabolite activator protein
  10046..10138   -  CDS            lacI (fragment): lac repressor; lacI; The lac repressor binds to the lac operator to inhibit transcription in E. coli. This inhibition can be relieved by adding lactose or isopropyl-β-D-thiogalactopyranoside (IPTG).
  10321..10909   -  rep_origin     ori: high-copy-number ColE1/pMB1/pBR322/pUC origin of replication
  11080..11940   -  CDS            AmpR: β-lactamase; bla; confers resistance to ampicillin, carbenicillin, and related antibiotics
  11941..12045   -  promoter       AmpR promoter: bla
>Addgene plasmid #85452 | pCK002_U6-Sa-sgRNA(mod)_EFS-SaCas9-2A-Puro_WPRE | addgene full sequence | sequence record 173969 | Addgene NGS Result
GTCGACGGATCGGGAGATCTCCCGATCCCCTATGGTGCACTCTCAGTACAATCTGCTCTGATGCCGCATA
GTTAAGCCAGTATCTGCTCCCTGCTTGTGTGTTGGAGGTCGCTGAGTAGTGCGCGAGCAAAATTTAAGCT
ACAACAAGGCAAGGCTTGACCGACAATTGCATGAAGAATCTGCTTAGGGTTAGGCGTTTTGCGCTGCTTC
GCGATGTACGGGCCAGATATACGCGTTGACATTGATTATTGACTAGTTATTAATAGTAATCAATTACGGG
GTCATTAGTTCATAGCCCATATATGGAGTTCCGCGTTACATAACTTACGGTAAATGGCCCGCCTGGCTGA
CCGCCCAACGACCCCCGCCCATTGACGTCAATAATGACGTATGTTCCCATAGTAACGCCAATAGGGACTT
TCCATTGACGTCAATGGGTGGAGTATTTACGGTAAACTGCCCACTTGGCAGTACATCAAGTGTATCATAT
GCCAAGTACGCCCCCTATTGACGTCAATGACGGTAAATGGCCCGCCTGGCATTATGCCCAGTACATGACC
TTATGGGACTTTCCTACTTGGCAGTACATCTACGTATTAGTCATCGCTATTACCATGGTGATGCGGTTTT
GGCAGTACATCAATGGGCGTGGATAGCGGTTTGACTCACGGGGATTTCCAAGTCTCCACCCCATTGACGT
CAATGGGAGTTTGTTTTGGCACCAAAATCAACGGGACTTTCCAAAATGTCGTAACAACTCCGCCCCATTG
ACGCAAATGGGCGGTAGGCGTGTACGGTGGGAGGTCTATATAAGCAGCGCGTTTTGCCTGTACTGGGTCT
CTCTGGTTAGACCAGATCTGAGCCTGGGAGCTCTCTGGCTAACTAGGGAACCCACTGCTTAAGCCTCAAT
AAAGCTTGCCTTGAGTGCTTCAAGTAGTGTGTGCCCGTCTGTTGTGTGACTCTGGTAACTAGAGATCCCT
CAGACCCTTTTAGTCAGTGTGGAAAATCTCTAGCAGTGGCGCCCGAACAGGGACTTGAAAGCGAAAGGGA
AACCAGAGGAGCTCTCTCGACGCAGGACTCGGCTTGCTGAAGCGCGCACGGCAAGAGGCGAGGGGCGGCG
ACTGGTGAGTACGCCAAAAATTTTGACTAGCGGAGGCTAGAAGGAGAGAGATGGGTGCGAGAGCGTCAGT
ATTAAGCGGGGGAGAATTAGATCGCGATGGGAAAAAATTCGGTTAAGGCCAGGGGGAAAGAAAAAATATA
AATTAAAACATATAGTATGGGCAAGCAGGGAGCTAGAACGATTCGCAGTTAATCCTGGCCTGTTAGAAAC
ATCAGAAGGCTGTAGACAAATACTGGGACAGCTACAACCATCCCTTCAGACAGGATCAGAAGAACTTAGA
TCATTATATAATACAGTAGCAACCCTCTATTGTGTGCATCAAAGGATAGAGATAAAAGACACCAAGGAAG
CTTTAGACAAGATAGAGGAAGAGCAAAACAAAAGTAAGACCACCGCACAGCAAGCGGCCGCTGATCTTCA
GACCTGGAGGAGGAGATATGAGGGACAATTGGAGAAGTGAATTATATAAATATAAAGTAGTAAAAATTGA
ACCATTAGGAGTAGCACCCACCAAGGCAAAGAGAAGAGTGGTGCAGAGAGAAAAAAGAGCAGTGGGAATA
GGAGCTTTGTTCCTTGGGTTCTTGGGAGCAGCAGGAAGCACTATGGGCGCAGCGTCAATGACGCTGACGG
TACAGGCCAGACAATTATTGTCTGGTATAGTGCAGCAGCAGAACAATTTGCTGAGGGCTATTGAGGCGCA
ACAGCATCTGTTGCAACTCACAGTCTGGGGCATCAAGCAGCTCCAGGCAAGAATCCTGGCTGTGGAAAGA
TACCTAAAGGATCAACAGCTCCTGGGGATTTGGGGTTGCTCTGGAAAACTCATTTGCACCACTGCTGTGC
CTTGGAATGCTAGTTGGAGTAATAAATCTCTGGAACAGATTTGGAATCACACGACCTGGATGGAGTGGGA
CAGAGAAATTAACAATTACACAAGCTTAATACACTCCTTAATTGAAGAATCGCAAAACCAGCAAGAAAAG
AATGAACAAGAATTATTGGAATTAGATAAATGGGCAAGTTTGTGGAATTGGTTTAACATAACAAATTGGC
TGTGGTATATAAAATTATTCATAATGATAGTAGGAGGCTTGGTAGGTTTAAGAATAGTTTTTGCTGTACT
TTCTATAGTGAATAGAGTTAGGCAGGGATATTCACCATTATCGTTTCAGACCCACCTCCCAACCCCGAGG
GGACCCGACAGGCCCGAAGGAATAGAAGAAGAAGGTGGAGAGAGAGACAGAGACAGATCCATTCGATTAG
TGAACGGATCGGCACTGCGTGCGCCAATTCTGCAGACAAATGGCAGTATTCATCCACAATTTTAAAAGAA
AAGGGGGGATTGGGGGGTACAGTGCAGGGGAAAGAATAGTAGACATAATAGCAACAGACATACAAACTAA
AGAATTACAAAAACAAATTACAAAAATTCAAAATTTTCGGGTTTATTACAGGGACAGCAGAGATCCAGTT
TGGTTAATTAAGGTACCGAGGGCCTATTTCCCATGATTCCTTCATATTTGCATATACGATACAAGGCTGT
TAGAGAGATAATTGGAATTAATTTGACTGTAAACACAAAGATATTAGTACAAAATACGTGACGTAGAAAG
TAATAATTTCTTGGGTAGTTTGCAGTTTTAAAATTATGTTTTAAAATGGACTATCATATGCTTACAGTAA
CTTGAAAGTATTTCGATTTCTTGGCTTTATATATCTTGTGGAAAGGACGAAACACCGGAGACGGACGTCT
CTGTTCTAGTACTCTGGAAACAGAATCTACTAGAACAAGGCAAAATGCCGTGTTTATCTCGTCAACTTGT
TGGCGAGATTTTTGATCGCTAGCTAGGTCTTGAAAGGAGTGGGAATTGGCTCCGGTGCCCGTCAGTGGGC
AGAGCGCACATCGCCCACAGTCCCCGAGAAGTTGGGGGGAGGGGTCGGCAATTGATCCGGTGCCTAGAGA
AGGTGGCGCGGGGTAAACTGGGAAAGTGATGTCGTGTACTGGCTCCGCCTTTTTCCCGAGGGTGGGGGAG
AACCGTATATAAGTGCAGTAGTCGCCGTGAACGTTCTTTTTCGCAACGGGTTTGCCGCCAGAACACAGGA
CCGGTGCCACCATGGCCCCAAAGAAGAAGCGGAAGGTCGGTATCCACGGAGTCCCAGCAGCCAAGCGGAA
CTACATCCTGGGCCTGGACATCGGCATCACCAGCGTGGGCTACGGCATCATCGACTACGAGACACGGGAC
GTGATCGATGCCGGCGTGCGGCTGTTCAAAGAGGCCAACGTGGAAAACAACGAGGGCAGGCGGAGCAAGA
GAGGCGCCAGAAGGCTGAAGCGGCGGAGGCGGCATAGAATCCAGAGAGTGAAGAAGCTGCTGTTCGACTA
CAACCTGCTGACCGACCACAGCGAGCTGAGCGGCATCAACCCCTACGAGGCCAGAGTGAAGGGCCTGAGC
CAGAAGCTGAGCGAGGAAGAGTTCTCTGCCGCCCTGCTGCACCTGGCCAAGAGAAGAGGCGTGCACAACG
TGAACGAGGTGGAAGAGGACACCGGCAACGAGCTGTCCACCAAAGAGCAGATCAGCCGGAACAGCAAGGC
CCTGGAAGAGAAATACGTGGCCGAACTGCAGCTGGAACGGCTGAAGAAAGACGGCGAAGTGCGGGGCAGC
ATCAACAGATTCAAGACCAGCGACTACGTGAAAGAAGCCAAACAGCTGCTGAAGGTGCAGAAGGCCTACC
ACCAGCTGGACCAGAGCTTCATCGACACCTACATCGACCTGCTGGAAACCCGGCGGACCTACTATGAGGG
ACCTGGCGAGGGCAGCCCCTTCGGCTGGAAGGACATCAAAGAATGGTACGAGATGCTGATGGGCCACTGC
ACCTACTTCCCCGAGGAACTGCGGAGCGTGAAGTACGCCTACAACGCCGACCTGTACAACGCCCTGAACG
ACCTGAACAATCTCGTGATCACCAGGGACGAGAACGAGAAGCTGGAATATTACGAGAAGTTCCAGATCAT
CGAGAACGTGTTCAAGCAGAAGAAGAAGCCCACCCTGAAGCAGATCGCCAAAGAAATCCTCGTGAACGAA
GAGGATATTAAGGGCTACAGAGTGACCAGCACCGGCAAGCCCGAGTTCACCAACCTGAAGGTGTACCACG
ACATCAAGGACATTACCGCCCGGAAAGAGATTATTGAGAACGCCGAGCTGCTGGATCAGATTGCCAAGAT
CCTGACCATCTACCAGAGCAGCGAGGACATCCAGGAAGAACTGACCAATCTGAACTCCGAGCTGACCCAG
GAAGAGATCGAGCAGATCTCTAATCTGAAGGGCTATACCGGCACCCACAACCTGAGCCTGAAGGCCATCA
ACCTGATCCTGGACGAGCTGTGGCACACCAACGACAACCAGATCGCTATCTTCAACCGGCTGAAGCTGGT
GCCCAAGAAGGTGGACCTGTCCCAGCAGAAAGAGATCCCCACCACCCTGGTGGACGACTTCATCCTGAGC
CCCGTCGTGAAGAGAAGCTTCATCCAGAGCATCAAAGTGATCAACGCCATCATCAAGAAGTACGGCCTGC
CCAACGACATCATTATCGAGCTGGCCCGCGAGAAGAACTCCAAGGACGCCCAGAAAATGATCAACGAGAT
GCAGAAGCGGAACCGGCAGACCAACGAGCGGATCGAGGAAATCATCCGGACCACCGGCAAAGAGAACGCC
AAGTACCTGATCGAGAAGATCAAGCTGCACGACATGCAGGAAGGCAAGTGCCTGTACAGCCTGGAAGCCA
TCCCTCTGGAAGATCTGCTGAACAACCCCTTCAACTATGAGGTGGACCACATCATCCCCAGAAGCGTGTC
CTTCGACAACAGCTTCAACAACAAGGTGCTCGTGAAGCAGGAAGAAAACAGCAAGAAGGGCAACCGGACC
CCATTCCAGTACCTGAGCAGCAGCGACAGCAAGATCAGCTACGAAACCTTCAAGAAGCACATCCTGAATC
TGGCCAAGGGCAAGGGCAGAATCAGCAAGACCAAGAAAGAGTATCTGCTGGAAGAACGGGACATCAACAG
GTTCTCCGTGCAGAAAGACTTCATCAACCGGAACCTGGTGGATACCAGATACGCCACCAGAGGCCTGATG
AACCTGCTGCGGAGCTACTTCAGAGTGAACAACCTGGACGTGAAAGTGAAGTCCATCAATGGCGGCTTCA
CCAGCTTTCTGCGGCGGAAGTGGAAGTTTAAGAAAGAGCGGAACAAGGGGTACAAGCACCACGCCGAGGA
CGCCCTGATCATTGCCAACGCCGATTTCATCTTCAAAGAGTGGAAGAAACTGGACAAGGCCAAAAAAGTG
ATGGAAAACCAGATGTTCGAGGAAAAGCAGGCCGAGAGCATGCCCGAGATCGAAACCGAGCAGGAGTACA
AAGAGATCTTCATCACCCCCCACCAGATCAAGCACATTAAGGACTTCAAGGACTACAAGTACAGCCACCG
GGTGGACAAGAAGCCTAATAGAGAGCTGATTAACGACACCCTGTACTCCACCCGGAAGGACGACAAGGGC
AACACCCTGATCGTGAACAATCTGAACGGCCTGTACGACAAGGACAATGACAAGCTGAAAAAGCTGATCA
ACAAGAGCCCCGAAAAGCTGCTGATGTACCACCACGACCCCCAGACCTACCAGAAACTGAAGCTGATTAT
GGAACAGTACGGCGACGAGAAGAATCCCCTGTACAAGTACTACGAGGAAACCGGGAACTACCTGACCAAG
TACTCCAAAAAGGACAACGGCCCCGTGATCAAGAAGATTAAGTATTACGGCAACAAACTGAACGCCCATC
TGGACATCACCGACGACTACCCCAACAGCAGAAACAAGGTCGTGAAGCTGTCCCTGAAGCCCTACAGATT
CGACGTGTACCTGGACAATGGCGTGTACAAGTTCGTGACCGTGAAGAATCTGGATGTGATCAAAAAAGAA
AACTACTACGAAGTGAATAGCAAGTGCTATGAGGAAGCTAAGAAGCTGAAGAAGATCAGCAACCAGGCCG
AGTTTATCGCCTCCTTCTACAACAACGATCTGATCAAGATCAACGGCGAGCTGTATAGAGTGATCGGCGT
GAACAACGACCTGCTGAACCGGATCGAAGTGAACATGATCGACATCACCTACCGCGAGTACCTGGAAAAC
ATGAACGACAAGAGGCCCCCCAGGATCATTAAGACAATCGCCTCCAAGACCCAGAGCATTAAGAAGTACA
GCACAGACATTCTGGGCAACCTGTATGAAGTGAAATCTAAGAAGCACCCTCAGATCATCAAAAAGGGCAA
AAGGCCGGCGGCCACGAAAAAGGCCGGCCAGGCAAAAAAGAAAAAGGGATCCGGCGCAACAAACTTCTCT
CTGCTGAAACAAGCCGGAGATGTCGAAGAGAATCCTGGACCGACCGAGTACAAGCCCACGGTGCGCCTCG
CCACCCGCGACGACGTCCCCAGGGCCGTACGCACCCTCGCCGCCGCGTTCGCCGACTACCCCGCCACGCG
CCACACCGTCGATCCGGACCGCCACATCGAGCGGGTCACCGAGCTGCAAGAACTCTTCCTCACGCGCGTC
GGGCTCGACATCGGCAAGGTGTGGGTCGCGGACGACGGCGCCGCGGTGGCGGTCTGGACCACGCCGGAGA
GCGTCGAAGCGGGGGCGGTGTTCGCCGAGATCGGCCCGCGCATGGCCGAGTTGAGCGGTTCCCGGCTGGC
CGCGCAGCAACAGATGGAAGGCCTCCTGGCGCCGCACCGGCCCAAGGAGCCCGCGTGGTTCCTGGCCACC
GTCGGAGTCTCGCCCGACCACCAGGGCAAGGGTCTGGGCAGCGCCGTCGTGCTCCCCGGAGTGGAGGCGG
CCGAGCGCGCCGGGGTGCCCGCCTTCCTGGAGACCTCCGCGCCCCGCAACCTCCCCTTCTACGAGCGGCT
CGGCTTCACCGTCACCGCCGACGTCGAGGTGCCCGAAGGACCGCGCACCTGGTGCATGACCCGCAAGCCC
GGTGCCTGAACGCGTTAAGTCGACAATCAACCTCTGGATTACAAAATTTGTGAAAGATTGACTGGTATTC
TTAACTATGTTGCTCCTTTTACGCTATGTGGATACGCTGCTTTAATGCCTTTGTATCATGCTATTGCTTC
CCGTATGGCTTTCATTTTCTCCTCCTTGTATAAATCCTGGTTGCTGTCTCTTTATGAGGAGTTGTGGCCC
GTTGTCAGGCAACGTGGCGTGGTGTGCACTGTGTTTGCTGACGCAACCCCCACTGGTTGGGGCATTGCCA
CCACCTGTCAGCTCCTTTCCGGGACTTTCGCTTTCCCCCTCCCTATTGCCACGGCGGAACTCATCGCCGC
CTGCCTTGCCCGCTGCTGGACAGGGGCTCGGCTGTTGGGCACTGACAATTCCGTGGTGTTGTCGGGGAAA
TCATCGTCCTTTCCTTGGCTGCTCGCCTGTGTTGCCACCTGGATTCTGCGCGGGACGTCCTTCTGCTACG
TCCCTTCGGCCCTCAATCCAGCGGACCTTCCTTCCCGCGGCCTGCTGCCGGCTCTGCGGCCTCTTCCGCG
TCTTCGCCTTCGCCCTCAGACGAGTCGGATCTCCCTTTGGGCCGCCTCCCCGCGTCGACTTTAAGACCAA
TGACTTACAAGGCAGCTGTAGATCTTAGCCACTTTTTAAAAGAAAAGGGGGGACTGGAAGGGCTAATTCA
CTCCCAACGAAGACAAGATCTGCTTTTTGCTTGTACTGGGTCTCTCTGGTTAGACCAGATCTGAGCCTGG
GAGCTCTCTGGCTAACTAGGGAACCCACTGCTTAAGCCTCAATAAAGCTTGCCTTGAGTGCTTCAAGTAG
TGTGTGCCCGTCTGTTGTGTGACTCTGGTAACTAGAGATCCCTCAGACCCTTTTAGTCAGTGTGGAAAAT
CTCTAGCAGGGCCCGTTTAAACCCGCTGATCAGCCTCGACTGTGCCTTCTAGTTGCCAGCCATCTGTTGT
TTGCCCCTCCCCCGTGCCTTCCTTGACCCTGGAAGGTGCCACTCCCACTGTCCTTTCCTAATAAAATGAG
GAAATTGCATCGCATTGTCTGAGTAGGTGTCATTCTATTCTGGGGGGTGGGGTGGGGCAGGACAGCAAGG
GGGAGGATTGGGAAGACAATAGCAGGCATGCTGGGGATGCGGTGGGCTCTATGGCTTCTGAGGCGGAAAG
AACCAGCTGGGGCTCTAGGGGGTATCCCC
[124 nt withheld, positions 8360-8483]
C
[91 nt withheld, positions 8485-8575]
A
[49 nt withheld, positions 8577-8625]
CCTTTGACGTTGGAGTCCACGTTCTTT
[37 nt withheld, positions 8653-8689]
ACCCTATCTCGGTCTATTCTTTTGATTTATAAGGGATTTTGCCGATTTCGGCCTATTGGTTAAAAAATGA
GCTGATTTAACAAAAATTTAACGCGAATTAATTCTGTGGAATGTGTGTCAGTTAGGGTGTGGAAAGTCCC
CAGGCTCCCCAGCAGGCAGAAGTATGCAAAGCATGCATCTCAATTAGTCAGCAACCAGGTGTGGAAAGTC
CCCAGGCTCCCCAGCAGGCAGAAGTATGCAAAGCATGCATCTCAATTAGTCAGCAACCATAGTCCCGCCC
CTAACTCCGCCCATCCCGCCCCTAACTCCGCCCAGTTCCGCCCATTCTCCGCCCCATGGCTGACTAATTT
TTTTTATTTATGCAGAGGCCGAGGCCGCCTCTGCCTCTGAGCTATTCCAGAAGTAGTGAGGAGGCTTTTT
TGGAGGCCTAGGCTTTTGCAAAAAGCTCCCGGGAGCTTGTATATCCATTTTCGGATCTGATCAGCACGTG
TTGACAATTAATCATCGGCATAGTATATCGGCATAGTATAATACGACAAGGTGAGGAACTAAACCATGGC
CAAGTTGACCAGTGCCGTTCCGGTGCTCACCGCGCGCGACGTCGCCGGAGCGGTCGAGTTCTGGACCGAC
CGGCTCGGGTTCTCCCGGGACTTCGTGGAGGACGACTTCGCCGGTGTGGTCCGGGACGACGTGACCCTGT
TCATCAGCGCGGTCCAGGACCAGGTGGTGCCGGACAACACCCTGGCCTGGGTGTGGGTGCGCGGCCTGGA
CGAGCTGTACGCCGAGTGGTCGGAGGTCGTGTCCACGAACTTCCGGGACGCCTCCGGGCCGGCCATGACC
GAGATCGGCGAGCAGCCGTGGGGGCGGGAGTTCGCCCTGCGCGACCCGGCCGGCAACTGCGTGCACTTCG
TGGCCGAGGAGCAGGACTGACACGTGCTACGAGATTTCGATTCCACCGCCGCCTTCTATGAAAGGTTGGG
CTTCGGAATCGTTTTCCGGGACGCCGGCTGGATGATCCTCCAGCGCGGGGATCTCATGCTGGAGTTCTTC
GCCCACCCCAACTTGTTTATTGCAGCTTATAATGGTTACAAATAAAGCAATAGCATCACAAATTTCACAA
ATAAAGCATTTTTTTCACTGCATTCTAGTTGTGGTTTGTCCAAACTCATCAATGTATCTTATCATGTCTG
TATACCGTCGACCTCTAGCTAGAGCTTGGCGTAATCATGGTCATAGCTGTTTCCTGTGTGAAATTGTTAT
CCGCTCACAATTCCACACAACATACGAGCCGGAAGCATAAAGTGTAAAGCCTGGGGTGCCTAATGAGTGA
GCTAACTCACATTAATTGCGTTGCGCTCACTGCCCGCTTTCCAGTCGGGAAACCTGTCGTGCCAGCTGCA
TTAATGAATCGGCCAACGCGCGGGGAGAGGCGGTTTGCGTATTGGGCGCTCTTCCGCTTCCTCGCTCACT
GACTCGCTGCGCTCGGTCGTTCGGCTGCGGCGAGCGGTATCAGCTCACTCAAAGGCGGTAATACGGTTAT
CCACAGAATCAGGGGATAACGCAGGAAAGAACATGTGAGCAAAAGGCCAGCAAAAGGCCAGGAACCGTAA
AAAGGCCGCGTTGCTGGCGTTTTTCCATAGGCTCCGCCCCCCTGACGAGCATCACAAAAATCGACGCTCA
AGTCAGAGGTGGCGAAACCCGACAGGACTATAAAGATACCAGGCGTTTCCCCCTGGAAGCTCCCTCGTGC
GCTCTCCTGTTCCGACCCTGCCGCTTACCGGATACCTGTCCGCCTTTCTCCCTTCGGGAAGCGTGGCGCT
TTCTCATAGCTCACGCTGTAGGTATCTCAGTTCGGTGTAGGTCGTTCGCTCCAAGCTGGGCTGTGTGCAC
GAACCCCCCGTTCAGCCCGACCGCTGCGCCTTATCCGGTAACTATCGTCTTGAGTCCAACCCGGTAAGAC
ACGACTTATCGCCACTGGCAGCAGCCACTGGTAACAGGATTAGCAGAGCGAGGTATGTAGGCGGTGCTAC
AGAGTTCTTGAAGTGGTGGCCTAACTACGGCTACACTAGAAGAACAGTATTTGGTATCTGCGCTCTGCTG
AAGCCAGTTACCTTCGGAAAAAGAGTTGGTAGCTCTTGATCCGGCAAACAAACCACCGCTGGTAGCGGTG
GTTTTTTTGTTTGCAAGCAGCAGATTACGCGCAGAAAAAAAGGATCTCAAGAAGATCCTTTGATCTTTTC
TACGGGGTCTGACGCTCAGTGGAACGAAAACTCACGTTAAGGGATTTTGGTCATGAGATTATCAAAAAGG
ATCTTCACCTAGATCCTTTTAAATTAAAAATGAAGTTTTAAATCAATCTAAAGTATATATGAGTAAACTT
GGTCTGACAGTTACCAATGCTTAATCAGTGAGGCACCTATCTCAGCGATCTGTCTATTTCGTTCATCCAT
AGTTGCCTGACTCCCCGTCGTGTAGATAACTACGATACGGGAGGGCTTACCATCTGGCCCCAGTGCTGCA
ATGATACCGCGAGACCCACGCTCACCGGCTCCAGATTTATCAGCAATAAACCAGCCAGCCGGAAGGGCCG
AGCGCAGAAGTGGTCCTGCAACTTTATCCGCCTCCATCCAGTCTATTAATTGTTGCCGGGAAGCTAGAGT
AAGTAGTTCGCCAGTTAATAGTTTGCGCAACGTTGTTGCCATTGCTACAGGCATCGTGGTGTCACGCTCG
TCGTTTGGTATGGCTTCATTCAGCTCCGGTTCCCAACGATCAAGGCGAGTTACATGATCCCCCATGTTGT
GCAAAAAAGCGGTTAGCTCCTTCGGTCCTCCGATCGTTGTCAGAAGTAAGTTGGCCGCAGTGTTATCACT
CATGGTTATGGCAGCACTGCATAATTCTCTTACTGTCATGCCATCCGTAAGATGCTTTTCTGTGACTGGT
GAGTACTCAACCAAGTCATTCTGAGAATAGTGTATGCGGCGACCGAGTTGCTCTTGCCCGGCGTCAATAC
GGGATAATACCGCGCCACATAGCAGAACTTTAAAAGTGCTCATCATTGGAAAACGTTCTTCGGGGCGAAA
ACTCTCAAGGATCTTACCGCTGTTGAGATCCAGTTCGATGTAACCCACTCGTGCACCCAACTGATCTTCA
GCATCTTTTACTTTCACCAGCGTTTCTGGGTGAGCAAAAACAGGAAGGCAAAATGCCGCAAAAAAGGGAA
TAAGGGCGACACGGAAATGTTGAATACTCATACTCTTCCTTTTTCAATATTATTGAAGCATTTATCAGGG
TTATTGTCTCATGAGCGGATACATATTTGAATGTATTTAGAAAAATAAACAAATAGGGGTTCCGCGCACA
TTTCCCCGAAAAGTGCCACCTGAC
